>Addgene plasmid #159455 | FRT LAMP3 mCRISPRed_mTagBFP2 pcDNA5 | addgene full sequence | sequence record 313536 | Addgene NGS Result
GTTTGCGTATTGGGCGCTCTTCCGCTTCCTCGCTCACTGACTCGCTGCGCTCGGTCGTTCGGCTGCGGCG
AGCGGTATCAGCTCACTCAAAGGCGGTAATACGGTTATCCACAGAATCAGGGGATAACGCAGGAAAGAAC
ATGTGAGCAAAAGGCCAGCAAAAGGCCAGGAACCGTAAAAAGGCCGCGTTGCTGGCGTTTTTCCATAGGC
TCCGCCCCCCTGACGAGCATCACAAAAATCGACGCTCAAGTCAGAGGTGGCGAAACCCGACAGGACTATA
AAGATACCAGGCGTTTCCCCCTGGAAGCTCCCTCGTGCGCTCTCCTGTTCCGACCCTGCCGCTTACCGGA
TACCTGTCCGCCTTTCTCCCTTCGGGAAGCGTGGCGCTTTCTCATAGCTCACGCTGTAGGTATCTCAGTT
CGGTGTAGGTCGTTCGCTCCAAGCTGGGCTGTGTGCACGAACCCCCCGTTCAGCCCGACCGCTGCGCCTT
ATCCGGTAACTATCGTCTTGAGTCCAACCCGGTAAGACACGACTTATCGCCACTGGCAGCAGCCACTGGT
AACAGGATTAGCAGAGCGAGGTATGTAGGCGGTGCTACAGAGTTCTTGAAGTGGTGGCCTAACTACGGCT
ACACTAGAAGAACAGTATTTGGTATCTGCGCTCTGCTGAAGCCAGTTACCTTCGGAAAAAGAGTTGGTAG
CTCTTGATCCGGCAAACAAACCACCGCTGGTAGCGGTGGTTTTTTTGTTTGCAAGCAGCAGATTACGCGC
AGAAAAAAAGGATCTCAAGAAGATCCTTTGATCTTTTCTACGGGGTCTGACGCTCAGTGGAACGAAAACT
CACGTTAAGGGATTTTGGTCATGAGATTATCAAAAAGGATCTTCACCTAGATCCTTTTAAATTAAAAATG
AAGTTTTAAATCAATCTAAAGTATATATGAGTAAACTTGGTCTGACAGTTACCAATGCTTAATCAGTGAG
GCACCTATCTCAGCGATCTGTCTATTTCGTTCATCCATAGTTGCCTGACTCCCCGTCGTGTAGATAACTA
CGATACGGGAGGGCTTACCATCTGGCCCCAGTGCTGCAATGATACCGCGAGACCCACGCTCACCGGCTCC
AGATTTATCAGCAATAAACCAGCCAGCCGGAAGGGCCGAGCGCAGAAGTGGTCCTGCAACTTTATCCGCC
TCCATCCAGTCTATTAATTGTTGCCGGGAAGCTAGAGTAAGTAGTTCGCCAGTTAATAGTTTGCGCAACG
TTGTTGCCATTGCTACAGGCATCGTGGTGTCACGCTCGTCGTTTGGTATGGCTTCATTCAGCTCCGGTTC
CCAACGATCAAGGCGAGTTACATGATCCCCCATGTTGTGCAAAAAAGCGGTTAGCTCCTTCGGTCCTCCG
ATCGTTGTCAGAAGTAAGTTGGCCGCAGTGTTATCACTCATGGTTATGGCAGCACTGCATAATTCTCTTA
CTGTCATGCCATCCGTAAGATGCTTTTCTGTGACTGGTGAGTACTCAACCAAGTCATTCTGAGAATAGTG
TATGCGGCGACCGAGTTGCTCTTGCCCGGCGTCAATACGGGATAATACCGCGCCACATAGCAGAACTTTA
AAAGTGCTCATCATTGGAAAACGTTCTTCGGGGCGAAAACTCTCAAGGATCTTACCGCTGTTGAGATCCA
GTTCGATGTAACCCACTCGTGCACCCAACTGATCTTCAGCATCTTTTACTTTCACCAGCGTTTCTGGGTG
AGCAAAAACAGGAAGGCAAAATGCCGCAAAAAAGGGAATAAGGGCGACACGGAAATGTTGAATACTCATA
CTCTTCCTTTTTCAATATTATTGAAGCATTTATCAGGGTTATTGTCTCATGAGCGGATACATATTTGAAT
GTATTTAGAAAAATAAACAAATAGGGGTTCCGCGCACATTTCCCCGAAAAGTGCCACCTGACGTCGACGG
ATCGGGAGATCTCCCGATCCCCTATGGTGCACTCTCAGTACAATCTGCTCTGATGCCGCATAGTTAAGCC
AGTATCTGCTCCCTGCTTGTGTGTTGGAGGTCGCTGAGTAGTGCGCGAGCAAAATTTAAGCTACAACAAG
GCAAGGCTTGACCGACAATTGCATGAAGAATCTGCTTAGGGTTAGGCGTTTTGCGCTGCTTCGCGATGTA
CGGGCCAGATATACGCGTTGACATTGATTATTGACTAGTTATTAATAGTAATCAATTACGGGGTCATTAG
TTCATAGCCCATATATGGAGTTCCGCGTTACATAACTTACGGTAAATGGCCCGCCTGGCTGACCGCCCAA
CGACCCCCGCCCATTGACGTCAATAATGACGTATGTTCCCATAGTAACGCCAATAGGGACTTTCCATTGA
CGTCAATGGGTGGAGTATTTACGGTAAACTGCCCACTTGGCAGTACATCAAGTGTATCATATGCCAAGTA
CGCCCCCTATTGACGTCAATGACGGTAAATGGCCCGCCTGGCATTATGCCCAGTACATGACCTTATGGGA
CTTTCCTACTTGGCAGTACATCTACGTATTAGTCATCGCTATTACCATGGTGATGCGGTTTTGGCAGTAC
ATCAATGGGCGTGGATAGCGGTTTGACTCACGGGGATTTCCAAGTCTCCACCCCATTGACGTCAATGGGA
GTTTGTTTTGGCACCAAAATCAACGGGACTTTCCAAAATGTCGTAACAACTCCGCCCCATTGACGCAAAT
GGGCGGTAGGCGTGTACGGTGGGAGGTCTATATAAGCAGAGCTCTCTGGCTAACTAGAGAACCCACTGCT
TACTGGCTTATCGAAATTAATACGACTCACTATAGGGAGACCCAAGCTGGCTAGCGTTTAAACTTAAGGA
TCTGTACGACGATGACGATAAGGATCCGGCCACCATGGCGGTGGAAGGAGGAATGAAGTGTGTCAAGTTT
TTGCTCTACGTTCTCCTGCTGGCCTTCTGCGCCTGTGCAGTGGGATTGATCGCCATTGGTGTAGCGGTTC
AGGTTGTCTTGAAGCAGGCCGAAGCGGATCTAGTGTCTAAGGGCGAAGAGCTGATCAAGGAAAATATGCG
TATGAAGGTGGTCATGGAAGGTTCGGTCAACGGCCACCAATTCAAATGCACAGGTGAAGGAGAAGGCCGC
CCGTACGAAGGAGTGCAAACCATGAGGATCAAAGTCATCGAGGGAGGACCCCTGCCATTTGCCTTTGACA
TTCTTGCCACGTCGTTCATGTATGGCAGCCGTACTTTTATCAAGTACCCGGCCGATATTCCTGATTTCTT
TAAACAGTCCTTTCCTGAGGGTTTTACTTGGGAAAGAGTTACGAGATACGAAGATGGTGGAGTCGTCACC
GTCACCCAGGACACCAGCCTTGAGGATGGCGAACTCGTTTACAACGTCAAAGTCAGAGGGGTAAACTTTC
CCTCCAATGGTCCCGTGATGCAGAAGAAGACCAAGGGCTGGGAGGCCGACACAGAGATGATGTATCCAGC
AGATGGTGGTCTGAGGGGATACCTTGATCGGGCACTGAAAGTTGATGGTGGTGGCCATCTGCATTGCAAC
TTCGTAACAACTTACAGGTCAAAAAAGACCGTCGGGGACATCAAGATGCCCGGTGTCCATGCCGTTGATC
ACCGCCTGGAAAGGATCGAGGAAAGTGACAATGAAACCTACGTAGTACAACGCGAAGTCGCAGTTGCCAA
GTACAGCAACCTTGGTGGTGGGATGGACGAGCTGTACAAGGCTGAGGCTGCTGCTAAGGAGGCTGCTGCT
AAGGAGGCTGCTGCTAAGGCTGTGTCTAAGGGCGAAGAGCTGATTAAGGAGAACATGCACATGAAGCTGT
ACATGGAGGGCACCGTGGACAACCATCACTTCAAGTGCACATCCGAGGGCGAAGGCAAGCCCTACGAGGG
CACCCAGACCATGAGAATCAAGGTGGTCGAGGGCGGCCCTCTCCCCTTCGCCTTCGACATCCTGGCTACT
AGCTTCCTCTACGGCAGCAAGACCTTCATCAACCACACCCAGGGCATCCCCGACTTCTTCAAGCAGTCCT
TCCCTGAGGGCTTCACATGGGAGAGAGTCACCACATACGAAGACGGGGGCGTGCTGACCGCTACCCAGGA
CACCAGCCTCCAGGACGGCTGCCTCATCTACAACGTCAAGATCAGAGGGGTGAACTTCACATCCAACGGC
CCTGTGATGCAGAAGAAAACACTCGGCTGGGAGGCCTTCACCGAGACGCTGTACCCCGCTGACGGCGGCC
TGGAAGGCAGAAACGACATGGCCCTGAAGCTCGTGGGCGGGAGCCATCTGATCGCAAACGCCAAGACCAC
ATATAGATCCAAGAAACCCGCTAAGAACCTCAAGATGCCTGGCGTCTACTATGTGGACTACAGACTGGAA
AGAATCAAGGAGGCCAACAACGAGACCTACGTCGAGCAGCACGAGGTGGCAGTGGCCAGATACTGCGACC
TCCCTAGCAAACTGGGGCACAAGCTTAATGGAAGCGGAGCTACTAACTTCAGCCTGCTGAAGCAAGCTGG
AGACGTGGAGGAGAACCCTGGACCTATGACCGAGTACAAGCCCACGGTGCGCCTCGCCACCCGCGACGAC
GTCCCCAGGGCCGTACGCACCCTCGCCGCCGCGTTCGCCGACTACCCCGCCACGCGCCACACCGTCGATC
CGGACCGCCACATCGAGCGGGTCACCGAGCTGCAAGAACTCTTCCTCACGCGCGTCGGGCTCGACATCGG
CAAGGTGTGGGTCGCGGACGACGGCGCCGCGGTGGCGGTCTGGACCACGCCGGAGAGCGTCGAAGCGGGG
GCGGTGTTCGCCGAGATCGGCCCGCGCATGGCCGAGTTGAGCGGTTCCCGGCTGGCCGCGCAGCAACAGA
TGGAAGGCCTCCTGGCGCCGCACCGGCCCAAGGAGCCCGCGTGGTTCCTGGCCACCGTCGGAGTCTCGCC
CGACCACCAGGGCAAGGGTCTGGGCAGCGCCGTCGTGCTCCCCGGAGTGGAGGCGGCCGAGCGCGCCGGG
GTGCCCGCCTTCCTGGAGACCTCCGCGCCCCGCAACCTCCCCTTCTACGAGCGGCTCGGCTTCACCGTCA
CCGCCGACGTCGAGGTGCCCGAAGGACCGCGCACCTGGTGCATGACCCGCAAGCCCGGTGCCTGATAATA
GGAATTCCTATAGTGTCACCTAAATGCGGCCGCTCGAGTCTAGAGGGCCCGTTTAAACCCGCTGATCAGC
CTCGACTGTGCCTTCTAGTTGCCAGCCATCTGTTGTTTGCCCCTCCCCCGTGCCTTCCTTGACCCTGGAA
GGTGCCACTCCCACTGTCCTTTCCTAATAAAATGAGGAAATTGCATCGCATTGTCTGAGTAGGTGTCATT
CTATTCTGGGGGGTGGGGTGGGGCAGGACAGCAAGGGGGAGGATTGGGAAGACAATAGCAGGCATGCTGG
GGATGCGGTGGGCTCTATGGCTTCTGAGGCGGAAAGAACCAGCTGGGGCTCTAGGGGGTATCCCC
[124 nt withheld, positions 5526-5649]
C
[91 nt withheld, positions 5651-5741]
AGGGTGATGGTTCACGTACCTAGAAGTTCCTATTCCGAAGTTCCTATTCTCTAGAAAGTATAGGAACTTC
CTTGGCCAAAAAGCCTGAACTCACCGCGACGTCTGTCGAGAAGTTTCTGATCGAAAAGTTCGACAGCGTC
TCCGACCTGATGCAGCTCTCGGAGGGCGAAGAATCTCGTGCTTTCAGCTTCGATGTAGGAGGGCGTGGAT
ATGTCCTGCGGGTAAATAGCTGCGCCGATGGTTTCTACAAAGATCGTTATGTTTATCGGCACTTTGCATC
GGCCGCGCTCCCGATTCCGGAAGTGCTTGACATTGGGGAATTCAGCGAGAGCCTGACCTATTGCATCTCC
CGCCGTGCACAGGGTGTCACGTTGCAAGACCTGCCTGAAACCGAACTGCCCGCTGTTCTGCAGCCGGTCG
CGGAGGCCATGGATGCGATCGCTGCGGCCGATCTTAGCCAGACGAGCGGGTTCGGCCCATTCGGACCGCA
AGGAATCGGTCAATACACTACATGGCGTGATTTCATATGCGCGATTGCTGATCCCCATGTGTATCACTGG
CAAACTGTGATGGACGACACCGTCAGTGCGTCCGTCGCGCAGGCTCTCGATGAGCTGATGCTTTGGGCCG
AGGACTGCCCCGAAGTCCGGCACCTCGTGCACGCGGATTTCGGCTCCAACAATGTCCTGACGGACAATGG
CCGCATAACAGCGGTCATTGACTGGAGCGAGGCGATGTTCGGGGATTCCCAATACGAGGTCGCCAACATC
TTCTTCTGGAGGCCGTGGTTGGCTTGTATGGAGCAGCAGACGCGCTACTTCGAGCGGAGGCATCCGGAGC
TTGCAGGATCGCCGCGGCTCCGGGCGTATATGCTCCGCATTGGTCTTGACCAACTCTATCAGAGCTTGGT
TGACGGCAATTTCGATGATGCAGCTTGGGCGCAGGGTCGATGCGACGCAATCGTCCGATCCGGAGCCGGG
ACTGTCGGGCGTACACAAATCGCCCGCAGAAGCGCGGCCGTCTGGACCGATGGCTGTGTAGAAGTACTCG
CCGATAGTGGAAACCGACGCCCCAGCACTCGTCCGAGGGCAAAGGAATAGCACGTACTACGAGATTTCGA
TTCCACCGCCGCCTTCTATGAAAGGTTGGGCTTCGGAATCGTTTTCCGGGACGCCGGCTGGATGATCCTC
CAGCGCGGGGATCTCATGCTGGAGTTCTTCGCCCACCCCAACTTGTTTATTGCAGCTTATAATGGTTACA
AATAAAGCAATAGCATCACAAATTTCACAAATAAAGCATTTTTTTCACTGCATTCTAGTTGTGGTTTGTC
CAAACTCATCAATGTATCTTATCATGTCTGTATACCGTCGACCTCTAGCTAGAGCTTGGCGTAATCATGG
TCATAGCTGTTTCCTGTGTGAAATTGTTATCCGCTCACAATTCCACACAACATACGAGCCGGAAGCATAA
AGTGTAAAGCCTGGGGTGCCTAATGAGTGAGCTAACTCACATTAATTGCGTTGCGCTCACTGCCCGCTTT
CCAGTCGGGAAACCTGTCGTGCCAGCTGCATTAATGAATCGGCCAACGCGCGGGGAGAGGCG
Features (pLannotate 1.2.2; 25 found; start..end, strand, type, name):
    200..788     -  rep_origin     ori: high-copy-number ColE1/pMB1/pBR322/pUC origin of replication
    959..1819    -  CDS            AmpR: β-lactamase; bla; confers resistance to ampicillin, carbenicillin, and related antibiotics
   1820..1924    -  promoter       AmpR promoter: bla
   1983..2035    -  misc_feature   bom (fragment): basis of mobility region from pBR322
   2190..2569    +  enhancer       CMV enhancer: human cytomegalovirus immediate early enhancer
   2570..2773    +  promoter       CMV promoter: human cytomegalovirus (CMV) immediate early promoter
   2769..2802    +  LTR            5' LTR (truncated) (fragment): truncated 5' long terminal repeat (LTR) from HIV-1
   2818..2836    +  promoter       T7 promoter: promoter for bacteriophage T7 RNA polymerase
   2869..2892    +  CDS            Xpress™ tag: Xpress™ epitope tag, including an enterokinase recognition and cleavage site
   2905..3030    +  CDS            Cd63 (fragment): CD63_MOUSE - Experimental evidence at protein level: Swiss-Prot protein existence level 1. Functions as cell surface receptor for TIMP1 and plays a role in the activation of cellular signaling cascades. Plays a role in the activation of ITGB1 and integrin signaling, leading to the activation of AKT, FAK/PTK2 and MAP kinases. Promotes cell survival, reorganization of the actin cytoskeleton, cell adhesion, spreading and migration, via its role in the activation of AKT and FAK/PTK2. Plays a role in VEGFA signaling via its role in regulating the internalization of KDR/VEGFR2. Plays a role in intra
   3040..3750    +  CDS            mCRISPRed: mCRISPRed is a basic (constitutively fluorescent) long stokes shift fluorescent protein published in 2020, derived from Entacmaea quadricolor. It has very low acid sensitivity.
   3802..4509    +  CDS            mTagBFP2: mTagBFP2 is a basic (constitutively fluorescent) blue fluorescent protein published in 2011, derived from Entacmaea quadricolor. It is reported to be a very rapidly-maturing monomer with very low acid sensitivity.
   4576..5175    +  CDS            PuroR (fragment): puromycin N-acetyltransferase; pac from Streptomyces; confers resistance to puromycin
   5188..5205    -  promoter       SP6 promoter (fragment): promoter for bacteriophage SP6 RNA polymerase
   5256..5480    +  polyA_signal   bGH poly(A) signal: bovine growth hormone polyadenylation signal
   5484..5505    +  promoter       SV40 promoter (fragment): SV40 enhancer and early promoter
   5526..5759    +  rep_origin     f1 ori (fragment) (sequence partly withheld): f1 bacteriophage origin of replication; arrow indicates direction of (+) strand synthesis
   5764..5811    +  protein_bind   FRT: FLP-mediated recombination occurs in the 8-bp core sequence TCTAGAAA (Turan and Bode, 2011). FLP recombinase from the Saccharomyces cerevisiae 2μ plasmid
   5819..6841    +  CDS            HygR: aminoglycoside phosphotransferase from E. coli; aph(4)-Ia; confers resistance to hygromycin
   6851..6976    +  CDS            ble (fragment): BLE_KLEPN - Experimental evidence at protein level: Swiss-Prot protein existence level 1. Binding protein with a strong affinity to the bleomycin family of antibiotics. Binds to CL990; an antimitotic-antibiotic compound. From Klebsiella pneumoniae.
   6971..7092    +  polyA_signal   SV40 poly(A) signal: SV40 polyadenylation signal
   7165..7181    -  protein_bind   lac operator: The lac repressor binds to the lac operator to inhibit transcription in E. coli. This inhibition can be relieved by adding lactose or isopropyl-β-D-thiogalactopyranoside (IPTG). lac repressor encoded by lacI
   7189..7219    -  promoter       lac promoter: promoter for the E. coli lac operon
   7234..7255    -  protein_bind   CAP binding site: CAP binding activates transcription in the presence of cAMP. E. coli catabolite activator protein
   7268..17      -  CDS            lacI (fragment) (across the origin): lac repressor; lacI; The lac repressor binds to the lac operator to inhibit transcription in E. coli. This inhibition can be relieved by adding lactose or isopropyl-β-D-thiogalactopyranoside (IPTG).
