[The description below was written by a language model from this plasmid's Addgene catalogue record and pLannotate feature annotations shown in this document.]
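Description:
FRT LAMP3 mCRISPRed_mTagBFP2 pcDNA5 is a 7.3 kb mammalian expression plasmid built on the pcDNA5/FRT backbone, designed for Flp recombinase-mediated integration into a genomic FRT site in a suitable host cell line. In bacteria it is maintained at high copy through a ColE1/pUC-type origin and selected with ampicillin via the β-lactamase gene. A partial f1 origin and lac promoter/operator remnants are backbone carry-over.

The payload is driven by the CMV immediate-early enhancer and promoter and terminated by the bGH polyadenylation signal, with T7 and SP6 promoter sequences flanking the insert as priming sites. The annotated coding features begin with an Xpress epitope tag, followed by a short fragment matching CD63, a lysosomal membrane protein also known as LAMP3. This fragment presumably provides the lysosomal targeting described in the record. Next comes mCRISPRed, a long Stokes shift fluorescent protein derived from Entacmaea quadricolor, fused at its C-terminus to the blue fluorescent protein mTagBFP2. Both fluorophores have very low acid sensitivity, which suits them to the acidic lysosomal lumen. A puromycin N-acetyltransferase sequence lies downstream of mTagBFP2 and ahead of the poly(A) signal, but the feature table does not show how it is linked to the fusion.

Following the standard pcDNA5/FRT design, the FRT site sits directly upstream of a hygromycin resistance gene with an SV40 poly(A) signal and no annotated promoter of its own. Hygromycin resistance therefore arises only after correct recombination places the gene behind a promoter at the genomic FRT locus. The construct is used to generate stable, single-site integrant cell lines expressing a lysosome-targeted two-colour fusion, in work on fluorescent protein diversification and validation inside organelles.
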