Addgene plasmid #159455: FRT LAMP3 mCRISPRed_mTagBFP2 pcDNA5
Purpose: Encodes a lysosome tagret fusion protein of the pH resistant proteins mCRISPRed and mTagBFP2
Depositing lab: Oliver Griesbeck. Depositing organization: Max Planck Institute for Biological Intelligence. Publication: Targeted In Situ Protein Diversification and Intra-organelle Validation in Mammalian Cells. Erdogan M, Fabritius A, Basquin J, Griesbeck O. Cell Chem Biol. 2020 May 21;27(5):610-621.e5. doi: 10.1016/j.chembiol.2020.02.004. Epub 2020 Mar 5. PubMed 32142629.
Backbone
  Vector backbone: pcDNA5/FRT
  Backbone manufacturer: Invitrogen/Thermofisher Scientific
  Backbone size w/o insert (bp): 5065
  Total vector size (bp): 7343
  Vector type: Mammalian Expression
  Selectable markers: Puromycin, Hygromycin
Growth in bacteria
  Bacterial resistance: Ampicillin, 100 μg/mL
  Growth temperature: 37°C
  Growth strain: DH5alpha
  Copy number: High Copy
Gene/Insert
  Gene/Insert name: mCRISPRed
  Species: Entacmaea quadricolor
  Insert size (bp): 708
  GenBank ID: MN844880.1
  Promoter: CMV
  Tag / fusion protein: mTagBFP2 (C terminal on insert)
  Cloning method: Gibson Cloning
  Sequencing primers: 5′ TAATACGACTCACTATAGG; 3′ ATTTAGGTGACACTATAG
Terms and licenses: Academic/Nonprofit Terms; Industry Terms: Not Available to Industry
How to cite: FRT LAMP3 mCRISPRed_mTagBFP2 pcDNA5 was a gift from Oliver Griesbeck (Addgene plasmid # 159455 ; http://n2t.net/addgene:159455 ; RRID:Addgene_159455)
